Addgene plasmid #58897: p-super-retro puro RhoGDI2 shRNA
Purpose: produces an shRNA against RhoGDI2
Depositing lab: Channing Der. Depositing organization: University of North Carolina at Chapel Hill. Publication: RhoGDI2 antagonizes ovarian carcinoma growth, invasion and metastasis. Stevens EV, Banet N, Onesto C, Plachco A, Alan JK, Nikolaishvili-Feinberg N, Midkiff BR, Kuan PF, Liu J, Miller CR, Vigil D, Graves LM, Der CJ. Small GTPases. 2011 Jul;2(4):202-210. Epub 2011 Jul 1. 10.4161/sgtp.2.4.17795 PubMed 22145092.
Backbone
  Vector backbone: pSuper.retro.puro
  Backbone manufacturer: unKnown
  Backbone size w/o insert (bp): 3176
  Total vector size (bp): 3276
  Vector type: Mammalian Expression, RNAi
  Selectable markers: Puromycin
Growth in bacteria
  Bacterial resistance: Ampicillin, 100 μg/mL
  Growth temperature: 37°C
  Growth strain: DH5alpha
  Copy number: Unknown
Gene/Insert
  Gene/Insert name: RhoGDI2 (alt names: ARHGDIB; GDID4)
  gRNA/shRNA sequence: GGC CTG AAA TAC GTT CAG C
  Species: H. sapiens (human)
  GenBank ID: NC_000012.12
  Entrez Gene: ARHGDIB (a.k.a. D4, GDIA2, GDID4, LYGDI, Ly-GDI, RAP1GN1, RhoGDI2)
Terms and licenses: Academic/Nonprofit Terms; Industry Terms: Not Available to Industry
How to cite: p-super-retro puro RhoGDI2 shRNA was a gift from Channing Der (Addgene plasmid # 58897 ; http://n2t.net/addgene:58897 ; RRID:Addgene_58897)
