[The description below was written by a language model from this plasmid's Addgene catalogue record.]
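Description:
p-super-retro puro RhoGDI2 shRNA is an RNA interference plasmid built on the pSuper.retro.puro backbone and catalogued as a mammalian expression/RNAi vector. It is propagated in E. coli under ampicillin selection, and it carries a puromycin marker so that mammalian cells that have taken up the construct can be selected. The record lists a backbone of 3176 bp and a total size of 3276 bp, consistent with a short hairpin-encoding insert of about 100 bp. The copy number is recorded as unknown, and no feature table is provided, so the origin of replication and other individual elements are not itemised.

The payload is a short hairpin RNA directed against human RhoGDI2 (ARHGDIB, also known as GDID4, D4 or Ly-GDI), a Rho-family GDP dissociation inhibitor. The hairpin is based on a 19-nucleotide target sequence from the human gene. After transcription in the cell, the hairpin is processed by the RNAi machinery into a small interfering RNA that guides degradation of the ARHGDIB transcript and lowers RhoGDI2 protein levels. The record does not state the promoter driving the hairpin. Vectors of the pSuper.retro family generally use the RNA polymerase III H1 promoter inside a retroviral backbone flanked by long terminal repeats, which allows delivery by transfection or as packaged retrovirus, but these details are not confirmed here.

The stated purpose is simply to produce an shRNA against RhoGDI2. The associated study concerns the role of RhoGDI2 in ovarian carcinoma growth, invasion and metastasis, so the construct suits stable knockdown of the gene in human cell lines followed by puromycin selection and phenotypic analysis.
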