>Addgene plasmid #58897 | p-super-retro puro RhoGDI2 shRNA | addgene partial sequence | sequence record 95301 | pLXSN5 5'-CCCTTGAACCTCCTCGTTCGACC-3'
ATCCTCCCTTTATCCAGCCCTCACTCCTTCTCTAGGCGCCGGAATTAGATCGATCTCTCGAGGTCGACGG
TATCGATAAGCTTTTCCAAAAAGGCCTGAAATACGTTCAGCTCTCTTGAAGCTAAACGTATTTCAGGCCG
GGGATCTCTATCACTGATAGGGAACTTATAAGATTCCCAAATCCAAAGACATTTCACGTTTATGGTGATT
TCCCAGAACACATAGCGACATGCAAATATTGCAGGGCGCCACTCCCCTGTCCCTCACAGCCATCTTCCTG
CCAGGGCGCACGCGCGCTGGGTGTTCCCGCCTAGTGACACTGGGCCCGCGATTCCTTGGAGCGGGTTGAT
GACGTCAGCGTTCGAATTCTACCGGGTAGGGGAGGCGCTTTTCCCAAGGCAGTCTGGAGCATGCGCTTTA
GCAGCCCCGCTGGGCACTTGGCGCTACACAAGTGGCCTCTGGCCTCGCACACATTCCACATCCACCGGTA
GGCGCCAACCGGCTCCGTTCTTTGGTGGCCCCTTCGCGCCACCTTCTACTCCTCCCCTAGTCAGGAAGTT
CCCCCCCGCCCCGCAGCTCGCGTCGTGCAGGACGTGACAAATGGAAGTAGCACGTCTCACTAGTCTCGTG
CAGATGGACAGCACCGCTGAGCAATGGAAGCGGGTAGGCCTTTGGGGCAGCGGCCAATAGCAGCTTTGCT
CCTTCGCTTTCTGGGCTCAGAGGCTGGGAAGGGGTGGGTCCGGGGGCGGGCTCAGGGGCGGGCTCAGGGG
CGGGGCGGGCGCCCGAAGGTCCTCCGGAGGCCCGGCATTCTGCACGCTTCAAAAGCGCACGTCTGCCGCG
CTGTTCTCCTCTTCCTCATCTCCGGGCCTTTCGACCTGCAGCCCAAGCTAGCTTACCATGACCGAGTACA
AGCCCACGGTGCGCCTCGCCACCCGCGACGACGTCCCCAGGGCCGTACGCACCCTCGCCGCCGCGTTCGC
CGA
