>Addgene plasmid #58897 | p-super-retro puro RhoGDI2 shRNA | addgene partial sequence | sequence record 95307 | mPGK-F 5'-cattctgcacgcttcaaaag-3'
GCTGTTCTCCTCTTCCTCATCTCCGGGCCTTTCGACCTGCAGCCCAAGCTAGCTTACCATGACCGAGTAC
AAGCCCACGGTGCGCCTCGCCACCCGCGACGACGTCCCCAGGGCCGTACGCACCCTCGCCGCCGCGTTCG
CCGACTACCCCGCCACGCGCCACACCGTCGATCCGGACCGCCACATCGAGCGGGTCACCGAGCTGCAAGA
ACTCTTCCTCACGCGCGTCGGGCTCGACATCGGCAAGGTGTGGGTCGCGGACGACGGCGCCGCGGTGGCG
GTCTGGACCACGCCGGAGAGCGTCGAAGCGGGGGCGGTGTTCGCCGAGATCGGCCCGCGCATGGCCGAGT
TGAGCGGTTCCCGGCTGGCCGCGCAGCAACAGATGGAAGGCCTCCTGGCGCCGCACCGGCCCAAGGAGCC
CGCGTGGTTCCTGGCCACCGTCGGCGTCTCGCCCGACCACCAGGGCAAGGGTCTGGGCAGCGCCGTCGTG
CTCCCCGGAGTGGAGGCGGCCGAGCGCGCCGGGGTGCCCGCCTTCCTGGAGACCTCCGCGCCCCGCAACC
TCCCCTTCTACGAGCGGCTCGGCTTCACCGTCACCGCCGACGTCGAGGTGCCCGAAGGACCGCGCACCTG
GTGCATGACCCGCAAGCCCGGTGCCTGACGCCCGCCCCACGACCCGCAGCGCCCGACCGAAAGGAGCGCA
CGACCCCATGCATCGATAAAATAAAAGATTTTATTTAGTCTCCAGAAAAAGGGGGGAATGAAAGACCCCA
CCTGTAGGTTTGGCAAGCTAGAGAACCATCAGATGTTTCCAGGGTGCCCCAAGGACCTGAAATGACCCTG
TGCCTTATTTGAACTAACCAATCAGTTCGCTTCTCGCTTCTGTTCGCGCGCTTCTGCTCCCCGAGCTCAA
TAAA
